Addgene plasmid #105403: pAGM16467
Purpose: Synthetic biology
Depositing lab: Johannes Stuttmann. Depositing organization: Martin-Luther-Universitaet Halle-Wittenberg. Publication: Peripheral infrastructure vectors and an extended set of plant parts for the Modular Cloning system. Gantner J, Ordon J, Ilse T, Kretschmer C, Gruetzner R, Lofke C, Dagdas Y, Burstenbinder K, Marillonnet S, Stuttmann J. PLoS One. 2018 May 30;13(5):e0197185. doi: 10.1371/journal.pone.0197185. eCollection 2018. PubMed 29847550.
Backbone
  Vector backbone: pAGM1276 (Engler et al., 2014)
  Vector type: Synthetic Biology
Growth in bacteria
  Bacterial resistance: Spectinomycin, 50 μg/mL
  Growth temperature: 37°C
  Growth strain: DH5alpha
  Copy number: High Copy
Gene/Insert
  Gene/Insert name: 6xHis-NES(PKI)
  Species: Synthetic
  Mutation: BsaI/ BpiI restriction sites removed
  Cloning method: Restriction Enzyme; 5′ cloning site BpiI (destroyed during cloning); 3′ cloning site BpiI (destroyed during cloning)
  Sequencing primers: 5′ CTTTGAGTGAGCTGATACCG; 3′ GGGTTCCGCGCACATTTC
Terms and licenses: Academic/Nonprofit Terms; Industry Terms: Not Available to Industry
How to cite: pAGM16467 was a gift from Johannes Stuttmann (Addgene plasmid # 105403 ; http://n2t.net/addgene:105403 ; RRID:Addgene_105403)
