[The description below was written by a language model from this plasmid's Addgene catalogue record, the feature table of its GenBank file and pLannotate feature annotations shown in this document.]
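Description:
pAGM16467 is a small (about 2.3 kb) level 0 part plasmid for the plant Modular Cloning (MoClo) Golden Gate system, built in the pAGM1276 backbone and distributed as part of an extended set of plant parts. It is maintained in E. coli at high copy through a pMB1/ColE1-type origin and is selected with spectinomycin. Resistance comes from an aadA streptomycin/spectinomycin adenylyltransferase gene; the depositor's map labels this gene as a version lacking a DraIII site and records a single G-to-A change near its 3′ end. Automated annotation places a bla (AmpR) promoter upstream of the marker. It also picks up short integrase, gentamicin acetyltransferase and lacI fragments, which look like remnants of the resistance cassette's origin and of backbone sequence rather than functional genes.

The payload is a short synthetic coding module, 6xHis-NES(PKI). It consists of a hexahistidine tag segment immediately followed by the nuclear export signal of protein kinase inhibitor (PKI), a classic leucine-rich NES that directs fused proteins out of the nucleus. Internal BsaI and BpiI sites were removed so that the part is compatible with Type IIS assembly. The module was inserted through BpiI sites that were destroyed during cloning. In the MoClo scheme such parts are then released with BsaI for ordered assembly into transcription units.

The plasmid carries no promoter or terminator for the module, so it serves only as a donor of a tag element. That element can be fused to a coding sequence of interest to allow His-based detection or purification together with enforced cytoplasmic localisation. The record does not state the fusion overhangs or the position the part occupies in an assembly.
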