LOCUS       pAGM16467 2320 bp DNA circular UNA 14-NOV-2017
COMMENT     This file is created by Vector NTI http://www.invitrogen.com/
FEATURES             Location/Qualifiers
     CDS             121..1131
                     /vntifkey="4"
                     /label="Sm/Sp no DraIII"
     mutation        1098
                     /vntifkey="62"
                     /label="G to A"
     misc_feature    1291..1905
                     /vntifkey="21"
                     /label="rep (pMB1)"
     rep_origin      complement(1890)
                     /vntifkey="33"
                     /label=ORI
                     /note="RNaseH cleavage point"
     misc_feature    2140..2175
                     /vntifkey="21"
                     /label=6xHis
     misc_feature    2176..2208
                     /vntifkey="21"
                     /label="PKI NES"
ORIGIN
        1 TTTCGGGGAA ATGTGCGCGG AACCCCTATT TGTTTATTTT TCTAAATACA TTCAAATATG
       61 TATCCGCTCA TGAGACAATA ACCCTGATAA ATGCTTCAAT AATATTGAAA AAGGAAGAGT
      121 ATGCGCTCAC GCAACTGGTC CAGAACCTTG ACCGAACGCA GCGGTGGTAA CGGCGCAGTG
      181 GCGGTTTTCA TGGCTTGTTA TGACTGTTTT TTTGGGGTAC AGTCTATGCC TCGGGCATCC
      241 AAGCAGCAAG CGCGTTACGC CGTGGGTCGA TGTTTGATGT TATGGAGCAG CAACGATGTT
      301 ACGCAGCAGG GCAGTCGCCC TAAAACAAAG TTAAACATCA TGAGGGAAGC GGTGATCGCC
      361 GAAGTATCGA CTCAACTATC AGAGGTAGTT GGCGTCATCG AGCGCCATCT CGAACCGACG
      421 TTGCTGGCCG TACATTTGTA CGGCTCCGCA GTGGATGGCG GCCTGAAGCC ACACAGCGAT
      481 ATTGATTTGC TGGTTACGGT GACCGTAAGG CTTGATGAAA CAACGCGGCG AGCTTTGATC
      541 AACGACCTTT TGGAAACTTC GGCTTCCCCT GGAGAGAGCG AGATTCTCCG CGCTGTAGAA
      601 GTCACCATTG TTGTGCACGA CGACATCATT CCGTGGCGTT ATCCAGCTAA GCGCGAACTG
      661 CAATTTGGAG AATGGCAGCG CAATGACATT CTTGCAGGTA TCTTCGAGCC AGCCACGATC
      721 GACATTGATC TGGCTATCTT GCTGACAAAA GCAAGAGAAC ATAGCGTTGC CTTGGTAGGT
      781 CCAGCGGCGG AGGAACTCTT TGATCCGGTT CCTGAACAGG ATCTATTTGA GGCGCTAAAT
      841 GAAACCTTAA CGCTATGGAA CTCGCCGCCC GACTGGGCTG GCGATGAGCG AAATGTAGTG
      901 CTTACGTTGT CCCGCATTTG GTACAGCGCA GTAACCGGCA AAATCGCGCC GAAGGATGTC
      961 GCTGCCGACT GGGCAATGGA GCGCCTGCCG GCCCAGTATC AGCCCGTCAT ACTTGAAGCT
     1021 AGACAGGCTT ATCTTGGACA AGAAGAAGAT CGCTTGGCCT CGCGCGCAGA TCAGTTGGAA
     1081 GAATTTGTCC ATTACGTAAA AGGCGAGATC ACCAAGGTAG TCGGCAAATA ACTGTCAGAC
     1141 CAAGTTTACT CATATATACT TTAGATTGAT TTAAAACTTC ATTTTTAATT TAAAAGGATC
     1201 TAGGTGAAGA TCCTTTTTGA TAATCTCATG ACCAAAATCC CTTAACGTGA GTTTTCGTTC
     1261 CACTGAGCGT CAGACCCCGT AGAAAAGATC AAAGGATCTT CTTGAGATCC TTTTTTTCTG
     1321 CGCGTAATCT GCTGCTTGCA AACAAAAAAA CCACCGCTAC CAGCGGTGGT TTGTTTGCCG
     1381 GATCAAGAGC TACCAACTCT TTTTCCGAAG GTAACTGGCT TCAGCAGAGC GCAGATACCA
     1441 AATACTGTCC TTCTAGTGTA GCCGTAGTTA GGCCACCACT TCAAGAACTC TGTAGCACCG
     1501 CCTACATACC TCGCTCTGCT AATCCTGTTA CCAGTGGCTG CTGCCAGTGG CGATAAGTCG
     1561 TGTCTTACCG GGTTGGACTC AAGACGATAG TTACCGGATA AGGCGCAGCG GTCGGGCTGA
     1621 ACGGGGGGTT CGTGCACACA GCCCAGCTTG GAGCGAACGA CCTACACCGA ACTGAGATAC
     1681 CTACAGCGTG AGCTATGAGA AAGCGCCACG CTTCCCGAAG GGAGAAAGGC GGACAGGTAT
     1741 CCGGTAAGCG GCAGGGTCGG AACAGGAGAG CGCACGAGGG AGCTTCCAGG GGGAAACGCC
     1801 TGGTATCTTT ATAGTCCTGT CGGGTTTCGC CACCTCTGAC TTGAGCGTCG ATTTTTGTGA
     1861 TGCTCGTCAG GGGGGCGGAG CCTATGGAAA AACGCCAGCA ACGCGGCCTT TTTACGGTTC
     1921 CTGGCCTTTT GCTGGCCTTT TGCTCACATG TTCTTTCCTG CGTTATCCCC TGATTCTGTG
     1981 GATAACCGTA TTACCGCCTT TGAGTGAGCT GATACCGCTC GCCGCAGCCG AACGACCGAG
     2041 CGCAGCGAGT CAGTGAGCGA GGAAGCGGAA GAGCGCCCAA TACGCAAACC GCCTCTCCCC
     2101 GCGCGTTGGC CGATTCATTA ATCACTCTGT GGTCTCACCA TGGGCAGCCA TCACCACCAT
     2161 CATCACAGCG GGATGCTAGC ACTGAAGCTT GCTGGCCTCG ACATCAACGG AATGTGAGAC
     2221 CACGAAGTGG CTCTTCAGTG GACGAAAGGG CCTCGTGATA CGCCTATTTT TATAGGTTAA
     2281 TGTCATGATA ATAATGGTTT CTTAGACGTC AGGTGGCACT
//
