Features (pLannotate 1.2.2; 6 found; start..end, strand, type, name):
     16..120     +  promoter       AmpR promoter: bla
    111..191     -  CDS            int (fragment): INT2_ECOLX - Protein inferred from homology: Swiss-Prot protein existence level 3. Putative integrase believed to be involved in the insertion of antibiotic resistance genes into plasmids and transposons. From Escherichia coli.
    279..335     +  CDS            GmR (fragment): gentamycin acetyltransferase; aacC1; confers resistance to gentamycin
    342..1130    +  CDS            aadA: S3AD_ECOLX - Experimental evidence at protein level: Swiss-Prot protein existence level 1. Mediates bacterial resistance to the antibiotics streptomycin and spectinomycin. From Escherichia coli.
   1304..1892    +  rep_origin     ori: high-copy-number ColE1/pMB1/pBR322/pUC origin of replication
   2075..2124    +  CDS            lacI (fragment): lac repressor; lacI; The lac repressor binds to the lac operator to inhibit transcription in E. coli. This inhibition can be relieved by adding lactose or isopropyl-β-D-thiogalactopyranoside (IPTG).
>Addgene plasmid #105403 | pAGM16467 | addgene full sequence | sequence record 207055 | Addgene NGS Result
TTTCGGGGAAATGTGCGCGGAACCCCTATTTGTTTATTTTTCTAAATACATTCAAATATGTATCCGCTCA
TGAGACAATAACCCTGATAAATGCTTCAATAATATTGAAAAAGGAAGAGTATGCGCTCACGCAACTGGTC
CAGAACCTTGACCGAACGCAGCGGTGGTAACGGCGCAGTGGCGGTTTTCATGGCTTGTTATGACTGTTTT
TTTTTGGGGTACAGTCTATGCCTCGGGCATCCAAGCAGCAAGCGCGTTACGCCGTGGGTCGATGTTTGAT
GTTATGGAGCAGCAACGATGTTACGCAGCAGGGCAGTCGCCCTAAAACAAAGTTAAACATCATGAGGGAA
GCGGTGATCGCCGAAGTATCGACTCAACTATCAGAGGTAGTTGGCGTCATCGAGCGCCATCTCGAACCGA
CGTTGCTGGCCGTACATTTGTACGGCTCCGCAGTGGATGGCGGCCTGAAGCCACACAGCGATATTGATTT
GCTGGTTACGGTGACCGTAAGGCTTGATGAAACAACGCGGCGAGCTTTGATCAACGACCTTTTGGAAACT
TCGGCTTCCCCTGGAGAGAGCGAGATTCTCCGCGCTGTAGAAGTCACCATTGTTGTGCACGACGACATCA
TTCCGTGGCGTTATCCAGCTAAGCGCGAACTGCAATTTGGAGAATGGCAGCGCAATGACATTCTTGCAGG
TATCTTCGAGCCAGCCACGATCGACATTGATCTGGCTATCTTGCTGACAAAAGCAAGAGAACATAGCGTT
GCCTTGGTAGGTCCAGCGGCGGAGGAACTCTTTGATCCGGTTCCTGAACAGGATCTATTTGAGGCGCTAA
ATGAAACCTTAACGCTATGGAACTCGCCGCCCGACTGGGCTGGCGATGAGCGAAATGTAGTGCTTACGTT
GTCCCGCATTTGGTACAGCGCAGTAACCGGCAAAATCGCGCCGAAGGATGTCGCTGCCGACTGGGCAATG
GAGCGCCTGCCGGCCCAGTATCAGCCCGTCATACTTGAAGCTAGACAGGCTTATCTTGGACAAGAAGAAG
ATCGCTTGGCCTCGCGCGCAGATCAGTTGGAAGAATTTGTCCATTACGTAAAAGGCGAGATCACCAAGGT
AGTCGGCAAATAACTGTCAGACCAAGTTTACTCATATATACTTTAGATTGATTTAAAACTTCATTTTTAA
TTTAAAAGGATCTAGGTGAAGATCCTTTTTGATAATCTCATGACCAAAATCCCTTAACGTGAGTTTTCGT
TCCACTGAGCGTCAGACCCCGTAGAAAAGATCAAAGGATCTTCTTGAGATCCTTTTTTTCTGCGCGTAAT
CTGCTGCTTGCAAACAAAAAAACCACCGCTACCAGCGGTGGTTTGTTTGCCGGATCAAGAGCTACCAACT
CTTTTTCCGAAGGTAACTGGCTTCAGCAGAGCGCAGATACCAAATACTGTTCTTCTAGTGTAGCCGTAGT
TAGGCCACCACTTCAAGAACTCTGTAGCACCGCCTACATACCTCGCTCTGCTAATCCTGTTACCAGTGGC
TGCTGCCAGTGGCGATAAGTCGTGTCTTACCGGGTTGGACTCAAGACGATAGTTACCGGATAAGGCGCAG
CGGTCGGGCTGAACGGGGGGTTCGTGCACACAGCCCAGCTTGGAGCGAACGACCTACACCGAACTGAGAT
ACCTACAGCGTGAGCTATGAGAAAGCGCCACGCTTCCCGAAGGGAGAAAGGCGGACAGGTATCCGGTAAG
CGGCAGGGTCGGAACAGGAGAGCGCACGAGGGAGCTTCCAGGGGGAAACGCCTGGTATCTTTATAGTCCT
GTCGGGTTTCGCCACCTCTGACTTGAGCGTCGATTTTTGTGATGCTCGTCAGGGGGGCGGAGCCTATGGA
AAAACGCCAGCAACGCGGCCTTTTTACGGTTCCTGGCCTTTTGCTGGCCTTTTGCTCACATGTTCTTTCC
TGCGTTATCCCCTGATTCTGTGGATAACCGTATTACCGCCTTTGAGTGAGCTGATACCGCTCGCCGCAGC
CGAACGACCGAGCGCAGCGAGTCAGTGAGCGAGGAAGCGGAAGAGCGCCCAATACGCAAACCGCCTCTCC
CCGCGCGTTGGCCGATTCATTAATCACTCTGTGGTCTCACCATGGGCAGCCATCACCACCATCATCACAG
CGGGATGCTAGCACTGAAGCTTGCTGGCCTCGACATCAACGGAATGTGAGACCACGAAGTGGCTCTTCAG
TGGACGAAAGGGCCTCGTGATACGCCTATTTTTATAGGTTAATGTCATGATAATAATGGTTTCTTAGACG
TCAGGTGGCACT
